Addgene plasmid #239202: Sc RFC5-pCDFDuet
Purpose: Overexpress Sc RFC5 in E. coli
Depositing lab: Michael O'Donnell. Depositing organization: Rockefeller University.
Backbone
  Vector backbone: pCDFDuet
  Vector type: Bacterial Expression
Growth in bacteria
  Bacterial resistance: Streptomycin, 50 μg/mL
  Growth temperature: 37°C
  Growth strain: DH5alpha
  Copy number: High Copy
Gene/Insert
  Gene/Insert name: RFC5
  Species: S. cerevisiae (budding yeast)
  Entrez Gene: RFC5 (a.k.a. YBR087W)
  Cloning method: Restriction Enzyme; 5′ cloning site Unknown (unknown if destroyed)
Terms and licenses: Academic/Nonprofit Terms; Industry Terms: Not Available to Industry
How to cite: Sc RFC5-pCDFDuet was a gift from Michael O'Donnell (Addgene plasmid # 239202 ; http://n2t.net/addgene:239202 ; RRID:Addgene_239202)
