[The description below was written by a language model from this plasmid's Addgene catalogue record and pLannotate feature annotations shown in this document.]
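Description:
Sc RFC5-pCDFDuet is a bacterial expression plasmid of about 4.9 kb built on the pCDFDuet backbone for overproducing the Saccharomyces cerevisiae RFC5 protein (YBR087W) in E. coli. It replicates from the CloDF13 (CDF) origin, which is compatible with other common plasmid origins and so allows co-maintenance with additional expression plasmids in the same cell. Selection is through the aadA (SmR) aminoglycoside adenylyltransferase gene, which confers streptomycin and spectinomycin resistance. The backbone also carries lacI with its own promoter, supplying lac repressor.

As a Duet vector it contains two T7 promoter/lac operator units. In the annotated sequence, the first is followed by a T7 gene 10 ribosome binding site but no annotated coding sequence, so the first cloning site appears to be empty. The RFC5 open reading frame lies downstream of the second T7 promoter/lac operator, and a T7 terminator closes the unit. Transcription therefore depends on a host supplying T7 RNA polymerase and is repressed by LacI until relieved with IPTG or lactose. An S-tag fragment lies downstream of RFC5, separated from the end of the coding sequence; the record does not indicate that it is fused to the protein, and no other tag is listed. The short TcR and SET1 fragment annotations are probably incidental backbone matches. The cloning sites used are not recorded.

RFC5 is a subunit of the ATP-dependent replication factor C clamp loader, which loads PCNA and, in RFC-like complexes, the checkpoint clamp onto DNA. The stated purpose is simply overexpression of RFC5 in E. coli. The compatible CDF origin would suit co-expression with other subunits, though the record does not say so.
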