Features (pLannotate 1.2.2; 18 found; start..end, strand, type, name):
    615..692     -  promoter       lacI promoter: lacI
    700..735     -  CDS            TcR (fragment): tetracycline efflux protein; tet; confers resistance to tetracycline
    738..756     +  promoter       T7 promoter: promoter for bacteriophage T7 RNA polymerase
    757..781     +  protein_bind   lac operator: The lac repressor binds to the lac operator to inhibit transcription in E. coli. This inhibition can be relieved by adding lactose or isopropyl-β-D-thiogalactopyranoside (IPTG). lac repressor encoded by lacI
    796..818     +  RBS            RBS: efficient ribosome binding site from bacteriophage T7 gene 10 (Olins and Rangwala, 1989)
    968..986     +  promoter       T7 promoter: promoter for bacteriophage T7 RNA polymerase
    987..1011    +  protein_bind   lac operator: The lac repressor binds to the lac operator to inhibit transcription in E. coli. This inhibition can be relieved by adding lactose or isopropyl-β-D-thiogalactopyranoside (IPTG). lac repressor encoded by lacI
   1054..2115    +  CDS            RFC5: RFC5_YEAST - Experimental evidence at protein level: Swiss-Prot protein existence level 1. Component of ATP-dependent clamp loader (RFC and RFC-like) complexes for DNA clamps, such as the POL30/PCNA homotrimer and the checkpoint clamp DDC1:MEC3:RAD17 complex. During a clamp loading circle, the RFC:clamp complex binds to DNA and the recognition of the double-stranded/single-stranded junction stimulates ATP hydrolysis by RFC. The complex presumably provides bipartite ATP sites in which one subunit supplies a catalytic site for hydrolysis of ATP bound to the neighboring subunit. Dissociation of R
   2222..2263    +  CDS            S-Tag (fragment): affinity and epitope tag derived from pancreatic ribonuclease A
   2293..2310    +  CDS            SET1 (fragment): solubility-enhancement tag derived from T7 phage gene 10B
   2318..2365    +  terminator     T7 terminator: transcription terminator for bacteriophage T7 RNA polymerase
   2536..3327    -  CDS            SmR: aminoglycoside adenylyltransferase (Murphy, 1985); aadA; confers resistance to spectinomycin and streptomycin
   3328..3419    -  promoter       AmpR promoter: bla
   3467..4148    -  rep_origin     CloDF13 ori (fragment): Plasmids containing the CloDF13 (CDF) origin of replication can be propagated in E. coli cells that contain additional plasmids with compatible origins.
   4173..4270    -  rep_origin     CloDF13 ori (fragment): Plasmids containing the CloDF13 (CDF) origin of replication can be propagated in E. coli cells that contain additional plasmids with compatible origins.
   4367..4431    -  CDS            TcR (fragment): tetracycline efflux protein; tet; confers resistance to tetracycline
   4446..4467    -  protein_bind   CAP binding site: CAP binding activates transcription in the presence of cAMP. E. coli catabolite activator protein
   4480..614     -  CDS            lacI (across the origin): lac repressor; lacI; The lac repressor binds to the lac operator to inhibit transcription in E. coli. This inhibition can be relieved by adding lactose or isopropyl-β-D-thiogalactopyranoside (IPTG).
>Addgene plasmid #239202 | Sc RFC5-pCDFDuet | addgene full sequence | sequence record 474606 | Addgene NGS Result
AGATATTTATGCCAGCCAGCCAGACGCAGACGCGCCGAGACAGAACTTAATGGGCCCGCTAACAGCGCGA
TTTGCTGGTGACCCAATGCGACCAGATGCTCCACGCCCAGTCGCGTACCGTCTTCATGGGAGAAAATAAT
ACTGTTGATGGGTGTCTGGTCAGAGACATCAAGAAATAACGCCGGAACATTAGTGCAGGCAGCTTCCACA
GCAATGGCATCCTGGTCATCCAGCGGATAGTTAATGATCAGCCCACTGACGCGTTGCGCGAGAAGATTGT
GCACCGCCGCTTTACAGGCTTCGACGCCGCTTCGTTCTACCATCGACACCACCACGCTGGCACCCAGTTG
ATCGGCGCGAGATTTAATCGCCGCGACAATTTGCGACGGCGCGTGCAGGGCCAGACTGGAGGTGGCAACG
CCAATCAGCAACGACTGTTTGCCCGCCAGTTGTTGTGCCACGCGGTTGGGAATGTAATTCAGCTCCGCCA
TCGCCGCTTCCACTTTTTCCCGCGTTTTCGCAGAAACGTGGCTGGCCTGGTTCACCACGCGGGAAACGGT
CTGATAAGAGACACCGGCATACTCTGCGACATCGTATAACGTTACTGGTTTCACATTCACCACCCTGAAT
TGACTCTCTTCCGGGCGCTATCATGCCATACCGCGAAAGGTTTTGCGCCATTCGATGGTGTCCGGGATCT
CGACGCTCTCCCTTATGCGACTCCTGCATTAGGAAATTAATACGACTCACTATAGGGGAATTGTGAGCGG
ATAACAATTCCCCTGTAGAAATAATTTTGTTTAACTTTAATAAGGAGATATACCATGGGCAGCAGCCATC
ACCATCATCACCACAGCCAGGATCCGAATTCGAGCTCGGCGCGCCTGCAGGTCGACAAGCTTGCGGCCGC
ATAATGCTTAAGTCGAACAGAAAGTAATCGTATTGTACACGGCCGCATAATCGAAATTAATACGACTCAC
TATAGGGGAATTGTGAGCGGATAACAATTCCCCATCTTAGTATATTAGTTAAGTATAAGAAGGAGATATA
CATATGTCATTGTGGGTAGATAAATACAGACCTAAGTCCTTGAATGCTCTTTCACATAATGAAGAGTTGA
CAAATTTTCTAAAATCGTTATCTGATCAGCCTCGTGATTTACCTCATCTTTTACTGTATGGACCAAATGG
TACAGGTAAGAAAACGCGTTGTATGGCATTATTGGAGTCCATATTTGGACCTGGAGTCTATAGATTGAAA
ATTGATGTCAGACAATTTGTCACTGCTTCGAACAGAAAACTAGAACTGAATGTGGTCAGCTCGCCATACC
ATTTAGAGATCACGCCAAGTGATATGGGTAACAATGATAGAATTGTCATCCAAGAACTATTGAAAGAAGT
GGCTCAAATGGAACAAGTGGACTTTCAAGATTCTAAGGATGGACTTGCCCATAGATATAAGTGTGTTATT
ATCAACGAGGCGAACTCGTTAACAAAAGATGCTCAAGCTGCTTTAAGACGTACCATGGAAAAATACTCCA
AAAACATTAGGTTGATAATGGTCTGCGATTCGATGTCGCCTATAATTGCTCCTATCAAATCCCGTTGTCT
GTTGATTCGTTGTCCTGCACCAAGCGATAGCGAAATTTCAACTATCTTGTCTGATGTGGTGACAAATGAA
AGAATACAACTAGAAACAAAGGATATTTTAAAAAGAATTGCTCAGGCATCGAATGGAAACTTGCGAGTCT
CCCTATTAATGCTTGAATCTATGGCACTGAACAACGAATTAGCATTGAAAAGCAGTAGCCCTATAATAAA
ACCAGATTGGATTATAGTGATCCATAAATTAACGAGGAAAATCGTTAAAGAGAGATCTGTCAATTCTTTA
ATCGAATGCAGAGCTGTCCTATACGATTTACTAGCTCATTGTATACCTGCCAATATCATCTTAAAGGAAC
TAACGTTTTCTTTGTTGGATGTGGAAACCCTGAATACCACGAATAAATCGTCCATAATTGAATACTCAAG
TGTTTTTGACGAAAGATTATCACTTGGAAACAAAGCAATATTCCATTTGGAAGGGTTCATAGCAAAAGTT
ATGTGCTGTCTAGATTAATGTAAGATATGTCATAAATACTGTATAAGTCACACAAAAAGCGGATCTCAAT
TGGATATCGGCCGGCCACGCGATCGCTGACGTCGGTACCCTCGAGTCTGGTAAAGAAACCGCTGCTGCGA
AATTTGAACGCCAGCACATGGACTCGTCTACTAGCGCAGCTTAATTAACCTAGGCTGCTGCCACCGCTGA
GCAATAACTAGCATAACCCCTTGGGGCCTCTAAACGGGTCTTGAGGGGTTTTTTGCTGAAACCTCAGGCA
TTTGAGAAGCACACGGTCACACTGCTTCCGGTAGTCAATAAACCGGTAAACCAGCAATAGACATAAGCGG
CTATTTAACGACCCTGCCCTGAACCGACGACCGGGTCATCGTGGCCGGATCTTGCGGCCCCTCGGCTTGA
ACGAATTGTTAGACATTATTTGCCGACTACCTTGGTGATCTCGCCTTTCACGTAGTGGACAAATTCTTCC
AACTGATCTGCGCGCGAGGCCAAGCGATCTTCTTCTTGTCCAAGATAAGCCTGTCTAGCTTCAAGTATGA
CGGGCTGATACTGGGCCGGCAGGCGCTCCATTGCCCAGTCGGCAGCGACATCCTTCGGCGCGATTTTGCC
GGTTACTGCGCTGTACCAAATGCGGGACAACGTAAGCACTACATTTCGCTCATCGCCAGCCCAGTCGGGC
GGCGAGTTCCATAGCGTTAAGGTTTCATTTAGCGCCTCAAATAGATCCTGTTCAGGAACCGGATCAAAGA
GTTCCTCCGCCGCTGGACCTACCAAGGCAACGCTATGTTCTCTTGCTTTTGTCAGCAAGATAGCCAGATC
AATGTCGATCGTGGCTGGCTCGAAGATACCTGCAAGAATGTCATTGCGCTGCCATTCTCCAAATTGCAGT
TCGCGCTTAGCTGGATAACGCCACGGAATGATGTCGTCGTGCACAACAATGGTGACTTCTACAGCGCGGA
GAATCTCGCTCTCTCCAGGGGAAGCCGAAGTTTCCAAAAGGTCGTTGATCAAAGCTCGCCGCGTTGTTTC
ATCAAGCCTTACGGTCACCGTAACCAGCAAATCAATATCACTGTGTGGCTTCAGGCCGCCATCCACTGCG
GAGCCGTACAAATGTACGGCCAGCAACGTCGGTTCGAGATGGCGCTCGATGACGCCAACTACCTCTGATA
GTTGAGTCGATACTTCGGCGATCACCGCTTCCCTCATACTCTTCCTTTTTCAATATTATTGAAGCATTTA
TCAGGGTTATTGTCTCATGAGCGGATACATATTTGAATGTATTTAGAAAAATAAACAAATAGCTAGCTCA
CTCGGTCGCTACGCTCCGGGCGTGAGACTGCGGCGGGCGCTGCGGACACATACAAAGTTACCCACAGATT
CCGTGGATAAGCAGGGGACTAACATGTGAGGCAAAACAGCAGGGCCGCGCCGGTGGCGTTTTTCCATAGG
CTCCGCCCTCCTGCCAGAGTTCACATAAACAGACGCTTTTCCGGTGCATCTGTGGGAGCCGTGAGGCTCA
ACCATGAATCTGACAGTACGGGCGAAACCCGACAGGACTTAAAGATCCCCACCGTTTCCGGCGGGTCGCT
CCCTCTTGCGCTCTCCTGTTCCGACCCTGCCGTTTACCGGATACCTGTTCCGCCTTTCTCCCTTACGGGA
AGTGTGGCGCTTTCTCATAGCTCACACACTGGTATCTCGGCTCGGTGTAGGTCGTTCGCTCCAAGCTGGG
CTGTAAGCAAGAACTCCCCGTTCAGCCCGACTGCTGCGCCTTATCCGGTAACTGTTCACTTGAGTCCAAC
CCGGAAAAGCACGGTAAAACGCCACTGGCAGCAGCCATTGGTAACTGGGAGTTCGCAGAGGATTTGTTTA
GCTAAACACGCGGTTGCTCTTGAAGTGTGCGCCAAAGTCCGGCTACACTGGAAGGACAGATTTGGTTGCT
GTGCTCTGCGAAAGCCAGTTACCACGGTTAAGCAGTTCCCCAACTGACTTAACCTTCGATCAAACCACCT
CCCCAGGTGGTTTTTTCGAAGGTTAAGTCAGTTGGGGAACTGCTTAACCTTCGATCAAACCACCTCCCCA
GGTGGTTTTTTCGTTTACAGGGCAAAAGATTACGCGCAGAAAAAAAGGATCTCAAGAAGATCCTTTGATC
TTTTCTACTGAACCGCTCTAGATTTCAGTGCAATTTATCTCTTCAAATGTAGCACCTGAAGTCAGCCCCA
TACGATATAAGTTGTAATTCTCATGTTAGTCATGCCCCGCGCCCACCGGAAGGAGCTGACTGGGTTGAAG
GCTCTCAAGGGCATCGGTCGAGATCCCGGTGCCTAATGAGTGAGCTAACTTACATTAATTGCGTTGCGCT
CACTGCCCGCTTTCCAGTCGGGAAACCTGTCGTGCCAGCTGCATTAATGAATCGGCCAACGCGCGGGGAG
AGGCGGTTTGCGTATTGGGCGCCAGGGTGGTTTTTCTTTTCACCAGTGAGACGGGCAACAGCTGATTGCC
CTTCACCGCCTGGCCCTGAGAGAGTTGCAGCAAGCGGTCCACGCTGGTTTGCCCCAGCAGGCGAAAATCC
TGTTTGATGGTGGTTAACGGCGGGATATAACATGAGCTGTCTTCGGTATCGTCGTATCCCACTACCGAGA
TGTCCGCACCAACGCGCAGCCCGGACTCGGTAATGGCGCGCATTGCGCCCAGCGCCATCTGATCGTTGGC
AACCAGCATCGCAGTGGGAACGATGCCCTCATTCAGCATTTGCATGGTTTGTTGAAAACCGGACATGGCA
CTCCAGTCGCCTTCCCGTTCCGCTATCGGCTGAATTTGATTGCGAGTG
